>Addgene plasmid #72187 | Dscam1_7.27.23 EC10-Fc-His | addgene full sequence | sequence record 232970 | Addgene NGS Result
ACTAGCTAGTTATTAATAGTAATCAATTACGGGGTCATTAGTTCATAGCCCATATATGGAGTTCCGCGTT
ACATAACTTACGGTAAATGGCCCGCCTGGCTGACCGCCCAACGACCCCCGCCCATTGACGTCAATAATGA
CGTATGTTCCCATAGTAACGCCAATAGGGACTTTCCATTGACGTCAATGGGTGGAGTATTTACGGTAAAC
TGCCCACTTGGCAGTACATCAAGTGTATCATATGCCAAGTCCGCCCCCTATTGACGTCAATGACGGTAAA
TGGCCCGCCTGGCATTATGCCCAGTACATGACCTTACGGGACTTTCCTACTTGGCAGTACATCTACGTAT
TAGTCATCGCTATTACCATGGTGATGCGGTTTTGGCAGTACACCAATGGGCGTGGATAGCGGTTTGACTC
ACGGGGATTTCCAAGTCTCCACCCCATTGACGTCAATGGGAGTTTGTTTTGGCACCAAAATCAACGGGAC
TTTCCAAAATGTCGTAATAACCCCGCCCCGTTGACGCAAATGGGCGGTAGGCGTGTACGGTGGGAGGTCT
ATATAAGCAGAGCTCGTTTAGTGAACCGTCAGATCGCCTGGAGACGCCATCCACGCTGTTTTGACCTCCA
TAGAAGACACCGGGACCGATCCAGCCTCCGCGGCCGGGAACGGTGCATTGGAACGCGGATTCCCCGTGCC
AAGAGTGACGTAAGTACCGCCTATAGACTCTATAGGCACACCCCTTTGGCTCTTATGCATGCTATACTGT
TTTTGGCTTGGGGCCTATACACCCCCGCTTCCATATGCTATAGGTGATGGTATAGCTTAGCCTATAGGTG
TGGGTTATTGACCATTATTGACCACTCCCCTATTGGTGACGATACTTTCCATTACTAATCCATAACATGG
CTCTTTGCCACAACTATCTCTATTGGCTATATGCCAATACTCTGTCCTTCAGAGACTGACACGGACTCTG
TATTTTTACAGGATGGGGTCCCATTTATTATTTACAAATTCACATATACAACAACGCCGTCCCCCGTGCC
CGCAGTTTTTATTAAACATAGCGTGGGATCTCCACGCGAATCTCGGGTACGTGTTCCGGACATGGGCTCT
TCTCCGGTAGCGGCGGAGCTTCCACATCCGAGCCCTGGTCCCATGCCTCCAGCGGCTCATGGTCGCTCGG
CAGCTCCTTGCTCCTAACAGTGGAGGCCAGACTTAGGCACAGCACAATGCCCACCACCACCAGTGTGCCG
CACAAGGCCGTGGCGGTAGGGTATGTGTCTGAAAATGAGCTCGGAGATTGGGCTCGCACCGCTGACGCAG
ATGGAAGACTTAAGGCAGCGGCAGAAGAAGATGCAGGCAGCTGAGTTGTTGTATTCTGATAAGAGTCAGA
GGTAACTCCCGTTGCGGTGCTGTTAACGGTGGAGGGCAGTGTAGTCTGAGCAGTACTCGTTGCTGCCGCG
CGCGCCACCAGACATAATAGCTGACAGACTAACAGACTGTTCCTTTCCATGGGTCTTTTCTGCAGAAGCT
TGAATTCTCGAGGATCCGCGGCCGCTACTGCCAACTTCACACAACCCGCTCAGCGGAAACACGGCATACG
AAATGAATATGCCCAACGAACGCCTCAAATGGCTAATGCTGTTCGCAGCTGTTGCCCTCATTGCTTGTGG
TAGTCAGACCCTAGCTGCCAATCCCCCAGATGCCGACCAAAAAGGACCCGTCTTCCTCAAGGAACCCACC
AACCGCATTGACTTCTCCAACTCCACGGGCGCAGAGATCGAGTGCAAGGCCAGCGGCAATCCCATGCCCG
AGATTATTTGGATCAGGAGCGACGGTACCGCCGTGGGTGATGTGCCCGGATTGCGTCAGATCTCATCCGA
CGGCAAGCTGGTCTTCCCTCCCTTCCGCGCCGAGGACTACCGCCAGGAGGTCCATGCCCAGGTGTACGCC
TGCCTGGCCCGCAACCAGTTCGGATCCATTATCTCCCGGGACGTCCATGTGCGAGCCGTTGTCAATCAGT
TCTATGAGGCGGAGATTATGACCGAGTATGTTATCAGGGGTAATGCTGCCGTTCTGAAGTGTTCCATCCC
GTCGTTCGTGGCTGATTTTGTTCGAGTTGAGTCCTGGATCGATGATGAGGGCAATGTCTTGTCCTTTTCG
GACAATTACGATGGAAAGTATCTGGTATTGCCCTCTGGAGAGCTGCACATCCGTGAGGTTGGACCCGAGG
ACGGATACAAGAGCTACCAGTGCCGAACCAAACATCGTCTGACCGGAGAAACCCGATTAAGTGCCACAAA
AGGACGATTGGTCATCACAGAACCTGTGGGCAGTGTTGCGCCTAAGATCAGCGTAGAAAATCGTCTGAAA
AATGCAGAGGCTCGAATTGGTTCCACCTTCACCCTCTTTTGCCCTGGTCAAGCCTATCCAGTACCCTTCT
TTAGATGGTACAAGTTCATCGAAGGAACAACCCGTAAACAAGCTGTGGTGCTAAATGACCGTGTGAAGCA
GGTCTCTGGTACTCTCATTATTAAGGACGCAGTAGTCGAGGACTCCGGAAAATACCTGTGCGTGGTGAAC
AATTCCGTGGGAGGCGAAAGCGTTGAGACTGTGCTTACCGTCACTGCCCCCCTATCCGCTAAGATCGATC
CTCCCACACAGACAGTTGACTTCGGACGCCCCGCCGTATTCACTTGCCAGTACACTGGAAATCCCATCAA
GACCGTTAGCTGGATGAAGGACGGCAAGGCTATCGGACACAGCGAACCCGTGCTGCGCATCGAATCCGTG
AAGAAGGAGGACAAGGGCATGTACCAGTGCTTCGTAAGAAACGACCAGGAATCGGCGGAGGCGAGTGCTG
AGCTGAAGCTCGGAGGCCGTTTCGATCCCCCCGTCATCCGACAGGCCTTCCAGGAAGAGACCATGGAACC
CGGACCAAGTGTATTCCTCAAGTGCGTCGCCGGCGGAAACCCCACGCCCGAAATTTCCTGGGAACTCGAC
GGCAAGAAAATCGCCAACAACGATCGCTATCAGGTCGGACAGTATGTGACGGTCAACGGAGATGTGGTTT
CCTATCTGAACATAACCTCGGTCCACGCCAACGATGGCGGTCTCTACAAGTGCATAGCCAAGAGCAAAGT
GGGCGTGGCCGAACACTCGGCCAAGTTGAATGTATATGGACTGCCCTACATCCGGCAAATGGAGAAGAAG
GCAATTGTTGCTGGAGAAACCCTGATTGTCACATGTCCTGTAGCTGGATACCCCATCGATTCGATTGTCT
GGGAGCGAGATAACCGTGCCCTGCCCATCAACCGCAAACAGAAGGTCTTCCCCAACGGAACGCTGATTAT
CGAGAATGTGGAACGGAACTCAGACCAAGCGACCTACACTTGCGTTGCCAAGAATCAGGAAGGATACTCT
GCTCGAGGATCTCTGGAAGTGCAAGTCATGGTTCCTCCTAAAATCACTCCCTTCACCTTCGGCGATGAAC
CTACCAATGTGGAGGATTCGGTTTCGGTGACCTGCTTGATCTCCAGCGGAGACCTACCCATCGACATAGA
GTGGCTATTTAATGACTACGGGATTAGCTCCTTCTCCGGGATGACCGTTTATAGAGGAGGAAAGAGAACG
AGCATGCTGACCATAGACAATGTCCATGCTCGCCACGCGGGCAAATATAGTTGTCGAGCGAGAAATCATG
CGTCTGCGGTTAATTTCACAACCGAGTTGATTGTGAATGTACCTCCCAGATGGATCCTCGAGCCCACCGA
TAAGGCCTTCGCCCAGGGATCCGATGCCAAGGTTGAATGCAAGGCTGATGGCTTCCCCAAACCCCAAGTT
ACATGGAAGAAAGCAGTTGGCGACACCCCCGGAGAGTACAAGGATCTAAAGAAGAGCGACAACATCCGCG
TGGAAGAGGGCACTCTGCATGTCGACAACATCCAAAAGACCAACGAGGGCTACTATCTGTGCGAGGCTAT
CAATGGAATAGGCTCCGGCCTCTCGGCTGTGATTATGATCAGCGTTCAGGCCCCTCCAGAGTTCACGGAG
AAGCTGCGCAACCAGACCGCCCGACGAGGAGAACCCGCCGTACTCCAGTGCGAGGCGAAGGGCGAGAAGC
CCATTGGCATCTTGTGGAACATGAACAACATGCGACTGGACCCAAAGAACGACAATCGGTACACCATTCG
TGAGGAGATCCTTTCCACCGGAGTTATGTCCAGTCTGTCGATCAAGCGCACCGAGAGATCCGACTCCGCC
CTATTCACCTGTGTCGCCACTAATGCCTTTGGATCCGATGACGCCAGCATAAATATGATTGTCCAGGAAG
TTCCGGAGATGCCATATGCTTTGAAGGTACTCGACAAATCCGGACGTTCCGTGCAGCTGAGCTGGGCGCA
ACCCTACGATGGCAACTCCCCTCTGGACAGGTACATCATTGAGTTTAAGCGTTCTCGTGCCTCCTGGAGC
GAAATTGATCGCGTCATCGTGCCCGGACACACCACAGAAGCCCAAGTGCAGAAGCTCAGCCCCGCCACCA
CCTACAACATTCGCATCGTGGCCGAAAACGCCATCGGCACATCCCAATCCTCTGAAGCGGTCACTATCAT
CACTAGTGACAAAACTCACACATGCCCACCGTGCCCAGCACCTGAACTCCTGGGGGGACCGTCAGTCTTC
CTCTTCCCCCCAAAACCCAAGGACACCCTCATGATCTCCCGGACCCCTGAGGTCACATGCGTGGTGGTGG
ACGTGAGCCACGAAGACCCTGAGGTCAAGTTCAACTGGTACGTGGACGGCGTGGAGGTGCATAATGCCAA
GACAAAGCCGCGGGAGGAGCAGTACAACAGCACGTACCGTGTGGTCAGCGTCCTCACCGTCCTGCACCAG
GACTGGCTGAATGGCAAGGAGTACAAGTGCAAGGTCTCCAACAAAGCCCTCCCAGCCCCCATCGAGAAAA
CCATCTCCAAAGCCAAAGGGCAGCCCCGAGAACCACAGGTGTATACCCTGCCCCCATCCCGGGATGAGCT
GACCAAGAACCAGGTCAGCCTGACCTGCCTGGTCAAAGGCTTCTATCCCAGCGACATCGCCGTGGAGTGG
GAGAGCAATGGGCAGCCGGAGAACAACTACAAGACCACGCCTCCCGTGCTGGACTCCGACGGCTCCTTCT
TCCTCTACAGCAAGCTCACCGTGGACAAGAGCAGGTGGCAGCAGGGGAACGTCTTCTCATGCTCCGTGAT
GCATGAGGCTCTGCACAACCACTACACGCAGAAGAGCCTCTCCCTGTCTCCGGGTAAAGGCGGCCATCAT
CACCATCACCATTAATCTAGAGATCTTATTAAAGCAGAACTTGTTTATTGCAGCTTATAATGGTTACAAA
TAAAGCAATAGCATCACAAATTTCACAAATAAAGCATTTTTTTCACTGCATTCTAGTTGTGGTTTGTCCA
AACTCATCAATGTATCTTATCATGTCTGGTCGACTCTAGCTAGACTCTTCCGCTTCCTCGCTCACTGACT
CGCTGCGCTCGGTCGTTCGGCTGCGGCGAGCGGTATCAGCTCACTCAAAGGCGGTAATACGGTTATCCAC
AGAATCAGGGGATAACGCAGGAAAGAACATGTGAGCAAAAGGCCAGCAAAAGGCCAGGAACCGTAAAAAG
GCCGCGTTGCTGGCGTTTTTCCATAGGCTCCGCCCCCCTGACGAGCATCACAAAAATCGACGCTCAAGTC
AGAGGTGGCGAAACCCGACAGGACTATAAAGATACCAGGCGTTTCCCCCTGGAAGCTCCCTCGTGCGCTC
TCCTGTTCCGACCCTGCCGCTTACCGGATACCTGTCCGCCTTTCTCCCTTCGGGAAGCGTGGCGCTTTCT
CATAGCTCACGCTGTAGGTATCTCAGTTCGGTGTAGGTCGTTCGCTCCAAGCTGGGCTGTGTGCACGAAC
CCCCCGTTCAGCCCGACCGCTGCGCCTTATCCGGTAACTATCGTCTTGAGTCCAACCCGGTAAGACACGA
CTTATCGCCACTGGCAGCAGCCACTGGTAACAGGATTAGCAGAGCGAGGTATGTAGGCGGTGCTACAGAG
TTCTTGAAGTGGTGGCCTAACTACGGCTACACTAGAAGAACAGTATTTGGTATCTGCGCTCTGCTGAAGC
CAGTTACCTTCGGAAAAAGAGTTGGTAGCTCTTGATCCGGCAAACAAACCACCGCTGGTAGCGGTGGTTT
TTTTGTTTGCAAGCAGCAGATTACGCGCAGAAAAAAAGGATCTCAAGAAGATCCTTTGATCTTTTCTACG
GGGTCTGACGCTCAGTGGAACGAAAACTCACGTTAAGGGATTTTGGTCATGAGATTATCAAAAAGGATCT
TCACCTAGATCCTTTTAAATTAAAAATGAAGTTTTAAATCAATCTAAAGTATATATGAGTAAACTTGGTC
TGACAGTTACCAATGCTTAATCAGTGAGGCACCTATCTCAGCGATCTGTCTATTTCGTTCATCCATAGTT
GCCTGACTCCCCGTCGTGTAGATAACTACGATACGGGAGGGCTTACCATCTGGCCCCAGTGCTGCAATGA
TACCGCGAGACCCACGCTCACCGGCTCCAGATTTATCAGCAATAAACCAGCCAGCCGGAAGGGCCGAGCG
CAGAAGTGGTCCTGCAACTTTATCCGCCTCCATCCAGTCTATTAATTGTTGCCGGGAAGCTAGAGTAAGT
AGTTCGCCAGTTAATAGTTTGCGCAACGTTGTTGCCATTGCTACAGGCATCGTGGTGTCACGCTCGTCGT
TTGGTATGGCTTCATTCAGCTCCGGTTCCCAACGATCAAGGCGAGTTACATGATCCCCCATGTTGTGCAA
AAAAGCGGTTAGCTCCTTCGGTCCTCCGATCGTTGTCAGAAGTAAGTTGGCCGCAGTGTTATCACTCATG
GTTATGGCAGCACTGCATAATTCTCTTACTGTCATGCCATCCGTAAGATGCTTTTCTGTGACTGGTGAGT
ACTCAACCAAGTCATTCTGAGAATAGTGTATGCGGCGACCGAGTTGCTCTTGCCCGGCGTCAATACGGGA
TAATACCGCGCCACATAGCAGAACTTTAAAAGTGCTCATCATTGGAAAACGTTCTTCGGGGCGAAAACTC
TCAAGGATCTTACCGCTGTTGAGATCCAGTTCGATGTAACCCACTCGTGCACCCAACTGATCTTCAGCAT
CTTTTACTTTCACCAGCGTTTCTGGGTGAGCAAAAACAGGAAGGCAAAATGCCGCAAAAAAGGGAATAAG
GGCGACACGGAAATGTTGAATACTCATACTCTTCCTTTTTCAATATTATTGAAGCATTTATCAGGGTTAT
TGTCTCATGAGCGGATACATATTTGAATGTATTTAGAAAAATAAACAAATAGGGGTTCCGCGCACATTTC
CCCGAAAAGTGCCACCTGACGTCTAAGAAACCATTATTATCATGACATTAACCTATAAAAATAGGCGTAT
CACGAGGCCCTTTCGTCTCGCGCGTTTCGGTGATGACGGTGAAAACCTCTGACACATGCAGCTCCCGGAG
GAATGTGTGTCAGTTAGGGTGTGGAAAGTCCCCAGGCTCCCCAGCAGGCAGAAGTATGCAAAGCATGCAT
CTCAATTAGTCAGCAACCAGGTGTGGAAAGTCCCCAGGCTCCCCAGCAGGCAGAAGTATGCAAAGCATGC
ATCTCAATTAGTCAGCAACCATAGTCCCGCCCCTAACTCCGCCCATCCCGCCCCTAACTCCGCCCAGTTC
CGCCCATTCTCCGCCCCATGGCTGACTAATTTTTTTTATTTATGCAGAGGCCGAGGCCGCCTCTGCCTCT
GAGCTATTCCAGAAGTAGTGAGGAGGCTTTTTTGGAGGCCTAGGCTTTTGCAAAAAGCTCCCGGGAGCTT
GTATATCCATTTTCGTCCCGGAGACGGTCACAGCTTGTCTGTAAGCGGATGCCGGGAGCAGACAAGCCCG
TCAGGGCGCGTCAGCGGGTGTTGGCGGGTGTCGGGGCTGGCTTAACTATGCGGCATCAGAGCAGATTGTA
CTGAGAGTGCACCATATGCGGTGTGAAATACCGCACAGATGCGTAAGGAGAAAATACCGCATCAGGAAAT
TGTAAGCGTTAATATTTTGTTAAAATTCGCGTTAAATTTTTGTTAAATCAGCTCATTTTTTAACCAATAG
GCCGAAATCGGCAAAATCCCTTATAAATCAAAAGAATAGACCGAGATAGGGT
[37 nt withheld, positions 8243-8279]
AAAGAACGTGGACTCCAACGTCAAAGG
[49 nt withheld, positions 8307-8355]
T
[91 nt withheld, positions 8357-8447]
G
[124 nt withheld, positions 8449-8572]
CCATTCGCCATTCAGGCTGCGCAACTGTTGGGAAGGGCGATCGGTGCGGGCCTCTTCGCTATTACGCCAG
CTGGCGAAAGGGGGATGTGCTGCAAGGCGATTAAGTTGGGTAACGCCAGGGTTTTCCCAGTCACGACGTT
GTAAAACGACGGCCAGTGAATTGTCGAGGTCTCGACGGTATCGATTGACATTGATTATTG
Features (pLannotate 1.2.2; 13 found; start..end, strand, type, name):
    372..571     +  promoter       CMV promoter: human cytomegalovirus (CMV) immediate early promoter
    710..1535    +  intron         CMV intron A: human cytomegalovirus intron A (Chapman et al., 1991)
   4628..5308    +  CDS            IGHG1 (fragment): IGHG1_HUMAN - Experimental evidence at protein level: Swiss-Prot protein existence level 1. Constant region of immunoglobulin heavy chains. Immunoglobulins, also known as antibodies, are membrane-bound or secreted glycoproteins produced by B lymphocytes. In the recognition phase of humoral immunity, the membrane-bound immunoglobulins serve as receptors which, upon binding of a specific antigen, trigger the clonal expansion and differentiation of B lymphocytes into immunoglobulins- secreting plasma cells. Secreted immunoglobulins mediate the effector phase of humoral immunity, which results in
   5358..5479    +  polyA_signal   SV40 poly(A) signal: SV40 polyadenylation signal
   5688..6276    -  rep_origin     ori: high-copy-number ColE1/pMB1/pBR322/pUC origin of replication
   6447..7307    -  CDS            AmpR: β-lactamase; bla; confers resistance to ampicillin, carbenicillin, and related antibiotics
   7308..7412    -  promoter       AmpR promoter: bla
   7507..7542    +  CDS            rop (fragment): Rop protein, which maintains plasmids at low copy number; rop
   7565..7894    +  promoter       SV40 promoter: SV40 enhancer and early promoter
   8017..8116    +  misc_feature   bom (fragment): basis of mobility region from pBR322
   8144..8572    -  rep_origin     f1 ori (sequence partly withheld): f1 bacteriophage origin of replication; arrow indicates direction of (+) strand synthesis
   8576..8733    -  CDS            lacZα (fragment): LacZα fragment of β-galactosidase; lacZ fragment
   8759..370     +  enhancer       CMV enhancer (across the origin): human cytomegalovirus immediate early enhancer
