[The description below was written by a language model from this plasmid's Addgene catalogue record and pLannotate feature annotations shown in this document.]
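Description:
Dscam1_7.27.23 EC10-Fc-His is a mammalian expression plasmid built on the pCMVi-SV40ori backbone for producing a soluble, tagged ectodomain fragment of Drosophila melanogaster Dscam1 (Down syndrome cell adhesion molecule 1). The roughly 3 kb insert, cloned between NotI and SpeI sites that remain intact, encodes the ten N-terminal extracellular domains of the isoform carrying alternative exons 4.7, 6.27 and 9.23. It is fused in frame at its C terminus to backbone-encoded human IgG1 Fc followed by a 6xHis tag. The Fc portion appears in the feature table as an IGHG1 fragment directly downstream of the unannotated insert region. The His tag itself is not separately annotated.

Transcription is driven by the human CMV immediate-early enhancer and promoter, followed by CMV intron A, an element commonly included to boost expression, and terminates at an SV40 polyadenylation signal. An SV40 enhancer/early promoter region elsewhere in the backbone contains the SV40 origin implied by the backbone name, which permits episomal amplification in cells expressing large T antigen. In bacteria the 8.8 kb plasmid is maintained at high copy through a ColE1/pUC-type origin with ampicillin selection via β-lactamase. An f1 origin and fragments of rop, bom and lacZα are backbone remnants.

The Fc moiety dimerises the fusion protein and, like the His tag, allows capture, purification or detection. The associated publication describes an extracellular biochemical interaction screen, consistent with use of this construct as a recombinant binding reagent. The record does not state the specific role of this Dscam1 isoform in that work.
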