Addgene plasmid #72187: Dscam1_7.27.23 EC10-Fc-His
Purpose: Expresses the 10 N-terminal extracellular domains of the Dscam, isoform 7.27.23 protein, C-terminally fused to the Fc region of human IgG1 + 6X histidine tag.
Depositing lab: Woj Wojtowicz. Depositing organization: University of California, Berkeley. Publication: An extracellular biochemical screen reveals that FLRTs and Unc5s mediate neuronal subtype recognition in the retina. Visser JJ, Cheng Y, Perry SC, Chastain AB, Parsa B, Masri SS, Ray TA, Kay JN, Wojtowicz WM. Elife. 2015 Dec 3;4. pii: e08149. doi: 10.7554/eLife.08149. PubMed 26633812.
Backbone
  Vector backbone: pCMVi-SV40ori
  Vector type: Mammalian Expression
Growth in bacteria
  Bacterial resistance: Ampicillin, 100 μg/mL
  Growth temperature: 37°C
  Growth strain: DH5alpha
  Copy number: High Copy
Gene/Insert
  Gene/Insert name: Dscam1_7.27.23 (alt names: Down syndrome cell adhesion molecule1, isoform 7.27.23; 43Bc; Dsm; Neu1; p270; NCBI gene ID 35652; Reference sequence AF260530.1)
  Species: D. melanogaster (fly)
  Insert size (bp): 3009
  Promoter: CMV
  Tag / fusion protein: Fc-His (C terminal on backbone)
  Cloning method: Restriction Enzyme; 5′ cloning site NotI (not destroyed); 3′ cloning site SpeI (not destroyed)
  Sequencing primers: 5′ GTCAGAGGTAACTCCCGTTGC; 3′ ATCATGAGGGTGTCCTTG
Terms and licenses: Academic/Nonprofit Terms; Industry Terms: Not Available to Industry
Depositor comments: This transcript contains altrenative exons 4.7, 6.27 and 9.23.
How to cite: Dscam1_7.27.23 EC10-Fc-His was a gift from Woj Wojtowicz (Addgene plasmid # 72187 ; http://n2t.net/addgene:72187 ; RRID:Addgene_72187)
