>Addgene plasmid #72187 | Dscam1_7.27.23 EC10-Fc-His | addgene partial sequence | sequence record 135423 | pMRB101-F 5'-aagatgcaggcagctgagtt-3'
CCGTTGCGGTGCTGTTAACGGTGGAGGGCAGTGTAGTCTGAGCAGTACTCGTTGCTGCCGCGCGCGCCAC
CAGACATAATAGCTGACAGACTAACAGACTGTTCCTTTCCATGGGTCTTTTCTGCAGAAGCTTGAATTCT
CGAGGATCCGCGGCCGCTACTGCCAACTTCACACAACCCGCTCAGCGGAAACACGGCATACGAAATGAAT
ATGCCCAACGAACGCCTCAAATGGCTAATGCTGTTCGCAGCTGTTGCCCTCATTGCTTGTGGTAGTCAGA
CCCTAGCTGCCAATCCCCCAGATGCCGACCAAAAAGGACCCGTCTTCCTCAAGGAACCCACCAACCGCAT
TGACTTCTCCAACTCCACGGGCGCAGAGATCGAGTGCAAGGCCAGCGGCAATCCCATGCCCGAGATTATT
TGGATCAGGAGCGACGGTACCGCCGTGGGTGATGTGCCCGGATTGCGTCAGATCTCATCCGACGGCAAGC
TGGTCTTCCCTCCCTTCCGCGCCGAGGACTACCGCCAGGAGGTCCATGCCCAGGTGTACGCCTGCCTGGC
CCGCAACCAGTTCGGATCCATTATCTCCCGGGACGTCCATGTGCGAGCCGTTGTCAATCAGTTCTATGAG
GCGGAGATTATGACCGAGTATGTTATCAGGGGTAATGCTGCCGTTCTGAAGTGTTCCATCCCGTCGTTCG
TGGCTGATTTTGTTCGAGTTGAGTCCTGGATCGATGATGAGGGCAATGTCTTGTCCTTTTCGGACAATTA
CGATGGAAAGTATCTGGTATTGCCCTCTGGAGAGCTGCACATCCGTGAG
