>Addgene plasmid #72187 | Dscam1_7.27.23 EC10-Fc-His | addgene partial sequence | sequence record 136238 | SV40pA-R 5'-GAAATTTGTGATGCTATTGC-3'
ATAAGATCTCTAGATTAATGGTGATGGTGATGATGGCCGCCTTTACCCGGAGACAGGGAGAGGCTCTTCT
GCGTGTAGTGGTTGTGCAGAGCCTCATGCATCACGGAGCATGAGAAGACGTTCCCCTGCTGCCACCTGCT
CTTGTCCACGGTGAGCTTGCTGTAGAGGAAGAAGGAGCCGTCGGAGTCCAGCACGGGAGGCGTGGTCTTG
TAGTTGTTCTCCGGCTGCCCATTGCTCTCCCACTCCACGGCGATGTCGCTGGGATAGAAGCCTTTGACCA
GGCAGGTCAGGCTGACCTGGTTCTTGGTCAGCTCATCCCGGGATGGGGGCAGGGTATACACCTGTGGTTC
TCGGGGCTGCCCTTTGGCTTTGGAGATGGTTTTCTCGATGGGGGCTGGGAGGGCTTTGTTGGAGACCTTG
CACTTGTACTCCTTGCCATTCAGCCAGTCCTGGTGCAGGACGGTGAGGACGCTGACCACACGGTACGTGC
TGTTGTACTGCTCCTCCCGCGGCTTTGTCTTGGCATTATGCACCTCCACGCCGTCCACGTACCAGTTGAA
CTTGACCTCAGGGTCTTCGTGGCTCACGTCCACCACCACGCATGTGACCTCAGGGGTCCGGGAGATCATG
AGGGTGTCCTTGGGTTTTGGGGGGAAGAGGAAGACTGACGGTCCCCCCAGGAGTTCAGGTGCTGGGCACG
GTGGGCATGTGTGAGTTT
